Addgene plasmid #100352: pCMV_mEm_4GS_LF82_572
Purpose: Mammalian expression of E. coli LF82_572 CDS fused to mEmerald
Depositing lab: Alan Huett. Depositing organization: University of Nottingham. Publication: A multi-phenotypic imaging screen to identify bacterial effectors by exogenous expression in a HeLa cell line. Collins A, Huett A. Sci Data. 2018 May 15;5:180081. doi: 10.1038/sdata.2018.81. PubMed 29762554.
Backbone
  Vector backbone: pCMV
  Backbone size w/o insert (bp): 4502
  Vector type: Mammalian Expression
Growth in bacteria
  Bacterial resistance: Ampicillin, 100 μg/mL
  Growth temperature: 37°C
  Growth strain: XL1 Blue
  Copy number: High Copy
Gene/Insert
  Gene/Insert name: LF82_572
  Insert size (bp): 1038
  Promoter: CMV
  Tag / fusion protein: mEmerald (N terminal on backbone)
  Cloning method: Ligation Independent Cloning
  Sequencing primers: 5′ ACTTCTGCTCTAAAAGCTGCGG; 3′ CACTGCATTCTAGTTGTGGTTTGTC
Terms and licenses: Academic/Nonprofit Terms; Industry Terms: Not Available to Industry
How to cite: pCMV_mEm_4GS_LF82_572 was a gift from Alan Huett (Addgene plasmid # 100352 ; http://n2t.net/addgene:100352 ; RRID:Addgene_100352)
