[The description below was written by a language model from this plasmid's Addgene catalogue record and pLannotate feature annotations shown in this document.]
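Description:
pCMV_mEm_4GS_LF82_572 is a mammalian expression plasmid built on a pCMV backbone (4,502 bp without insert; 5,540 bp in the sequenced record) for transient production of a bacterial protein as a fluorescent fusion. It is maintained in E. coli through a high-copy ColE1/pUC-type origin and selected with ampicillin via the β-lactamase gene under its own promoter. The feature table shows no mammalian selection marker. Leftover pUC/pBR322-derived pieces (lac promoter and operator, CAP site, and fragments of lacI, lacZα, rop and bom) are backbone remnants with no evident role in the construct's function.

The expression cassette runs from the human cytomegalovirus immediate-early enhancer and promoter through a modified SV40 intron, which supplies splice donor and acceptor sites that generally improve mRNA processing and expression, into the mEmerald coding sequence, a rapidly maturing monomeric green fluorescent protein derived from Aequorea victoria GFP. The 1,038 bp LF82_572 coding sequence from E. coli LF82 was inserted by ligation-independent cloning so that mEmerald sits at its N terminus. The "4GS" in the name suggests a glycine-serine linker between the two, although the record does not describe it. The annotation software did not label the insert, but the unannotated gap between mEmerald and the SV40 polyadenylation signal matches its expected position and size. The record does not state the function of LF82_572.

The plasmid comes from a collection used in an imaging screen that expressed candidate bacterial effectors in HeLa cells. The green tag allows localisation of the protein and identification of transfected cells while cellular phenotypes are scored.
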