Features (pLannotate 1.2.2; 16 found; start..end, strand, type, name):
     25..45      -  misc_feature   MCS (fragment): pUC18/19 multiple cloning site
     44..347     +  enhancer       CMV enhancer: human cytomegalovirus immediate early enhancer
    348..551     +  promoter       CMV promoter: human cytomegalovirus (CMV) immediate early promoter
    689..785     +  intron         SV40 intron: modified SV40 intron with splice donor and acceptor sites
    846..1562    +  CDS            mEmerald: mEmerald is a basic (constitutively fluorescent) green fluorescent protein published in 1998, derived from Aequorea victoria. It is reported to be a very rapidly-maturing monomer with moderate acid sensitivity.
   2696..2830    -  polyA_signal   SV40 poly(A) signal: SV40 polyadenylation signal
   2965..2981    -  protein_bind   lac operator: The lac repressor binds to the lac operator to inhibit transcription in E. coli. This inhibition can be relieved by adding lactose or isopropyl-β-D-thiogalactopyranoside (IPTG). lac repressor encoded by lacI
   2989..3019    -  promoter       lac promoter: promoter for the E. coli lac operon
   3034..3055    -  protein_bind   CAP binding site: CAP binding activates transcription in the presence of cAMP. E. coli catabolite activator protein
   3068..3160    -  CDS            lacI (fragment): lac repressor; lacI; The lac repressor binds to the lac operator to inhibit transcription in E. coli. This inhibition can be relieved by adding lactose or isopropyl-β-D-thiogalactopyranoside (IPTG).
   3343..3931    -  rep_origin     ori: high-copy-number ColE1/pMB1/pBR322/pUC origin of replication
   4102..4962    -  CDS            AmpR: β-lactamase; bla; confers resistance to ampicillin, carbenicillin, and related antibiotics
   4963..5067    -  promoter       AmpR promoter: bla
   5162..5197    +  CDS            rop (fragment): Rop protein, which maintains plasmids at low copy number; rop
   5299..5398    +  misc_feature   bom (fragment): basis of mobility region from pBR322
   5404..19      -  CDS            lacZα (fragment) (across the origin): LacZα fragment of β-galactosidase; lacZ fragment
>Addgene plasmid #100352 | pCMV_mEm_4GS_LF82_572 | addgene full sequence | sequence record 209554 | Addgene NGS Result
GTAAAACGACGGCCAGTGAGTTCGAGCTTGCATGCCTGCAGGTCGTTACATAACTTACGGTAAATGGCCC
GCCTGGCTGACCGCCCAACGACCCCCGCCCATTGACGTCAATAATGACGTATGTTCCCATAGTAACGCCA
ATAGGGACTTTCCATTGACGTCAATGGGTGGAGTATTTACGGTAAACTGCCCACTTGGCAGTACATCAAG
TGTATCATATGCCAAGTACGCCCCCTATTGACGTCAATGACGGTAAATGGCCCGCCTGGCATTATGCCCA
GTACATGACCTTATGGGACTTTCCTACTTGGCAGTACATCTACGTATTAGTCATCGCTATTACCATGGTG
ATGCGGTTTTGGCAGTACATCAATGGGCGTGGATAGCGGTTTGACTCACGGGGATTTCCAAGTCTCCACC
CCATTGACGTCAATGGGAGTTTGTTTTGGCACCAAAATCAACGGGACTTTCCAAAATGTCGTAACAACTC
CGCCCCATTGACGCAAATGGGCGGTAGGCGTGTACGGTGGGAGGTCTATATAAGCAGAGCTCGTTTAGTG
AACCGTCAGATCGCCTGGAGACGCCATCCACGCTGTTTTGACCTCCATAGAAGACACCGGGACCGATCCA
GCCTCCGGACTCTAGAGGATCCGGTACTAGAGGAACTGAAAAACCAGAAAGTTAACTGGTAAGTTTAGTC
TTTTTGTCTTTTATTTCAGGTCCCGGATCCGGTGGTGGTGCAAATCAAAGAACTGCTCCTCAGTGGATGT
TGCCTTTACTTCTAGGCCTGTACGGAAGTGTTACTTCTGCTCTAAAAGCTGCGGAATTGTACCCGCGGGC
CCACCATGGTGAGCAAGGGCGAGGAGCTGTTCACCGGGGTGGTGCCCATCCTGGTCGAGCTGGACGGCGA
CGTAAACGGCCACAAGTTCAGCGTGTCCGGCGAGGGCGAGGGCGATGCCACCTACGGCAAGCTGACCCTG
AAGTTCATCTGCACCACCGGCAAGCTGCCCGTGCCCTGGCCCACCCTCGTGACCACCTTGACCTACGGCG
TGCAGTGCTTCGCCCGCTACCCCGACCACATGAAGCAGCACGACTTCTTCAAGTCCGCCATGCCCGAAGG
CTACGTCCAGGAGCGCACCATCTTCTTCAAGGACGACGGCAACTACAAGACCCGCGCCGAGGTGAAGTTC
GAGGGCGACACCCTGGTGAACCGCATCGAGCTGAAGGGCATCGACTTCAAGGAGGACGGCAACATCCTGG
GGCACAAGCTGGAGTACAACTACAACAGCCACAAGGTCTATATCACCGCCGACAAGCAGAAGAACGGCAT
CAAGGTGAACTTCAAGACCCGCCACAACATCGAGGACGGCAGCGTGCAGCTCGCCGACCACTACCAGCAG
AACACCCCCATCGGCGACGGCCCCGTGCTGCTGCCCGACAACCACTACCTGAGCACCCAGTCCAAGCTGA
GCAAAGACCCCAACGAGAAGCGCGATCACATGGTCCTGCTGGAGTTCGTGACCGCCGCCGGGATCACTCT
CGGCATGGACGAGCTGTACAAGCGAATTGGTGGAGGGGGCGGTTCCGGTGGCGGAGGTTCCCGAATTCGT
CGACGGAGATCTGATATGTCAGACAAAGACTTAACCCAGCCCCCAGCAGGCGAGTTTATTATGTTTGCCA
GCGGTGACGGAAGAGTGCGTGTTGAATGTCGCTTTGAGTCAGACACAATCTGGTTATCCCAGGCGGCAAT
GGCTGAACTGTACGATAAAGATGTTCGCACTATTAACGAACATTTAATCAATATATTTTCCGAAGGTGAA
CTTGTTCAAAACTCAACCATCCGGAAATTCCGGATAGTTCGCCAGGAAGGAAAACGTCAGGTTTCCAGAG
AGATAGACCATTACAACCTCGAAGCCATTCTCGCTGTCGGCTATCGCGTTCGCTCGCCTCGAGGCACGCA
ATTCCGCCAGTGGGCCACCCAGACGCTTCAGGAATACCTGATCAAAGGTTTTGTGATGGACGATGAGCGG
CTGAAGAATCCGCCTGTCGGTTCATCGGTTGTGCCCGACTATTTTGATGAGATGCTTGAACGCATCCGCG
ATATTCGCGCCAGCGAGCGTCGGGTATATTTGCGGGTGCGGGAGATCTTTGCTTTAGCTGCCGACTATCA
GCCATCGCTTAAAGAAACCACGCAATTTTTTCAAACCATCCAGAATAAACTGCATTTTGCCTGTACCGGG
CATACCGCTGCGGAACTCATCCACAAACGAGCAGATGCCAACCAGCCGCACATGGGCTTGACCAGTTATA
AAGGTGAAGAGGTACGTAAGGGCGACGTGACGGTGGCAAAAAATTATCTCACCCAGGATGAGGTCAGCGA
ACTTAATCGCGTGGTTAATATGTGGCTGGACTTTGCCGAGGATCAGGCCCGTCGTCGTCAGCAAGTCTTT
TTGCGCGACTGGCAGGATAAGCTGGATCAGTTCCTGCAATTTAACGACCGAGAGGTTCTACAGGGCGCTG
GTAAAATCAGCAAGAAAATGGCCGATGAAAAAGCGCAGGCGGAGTATGTTCAGTTTGCCGAACAACAACG
GCGCTTAAAAGAAGCCGAAGGCGAGAAGGATATCGCTGGTTTGCTACAGTGGAATAAAGAGTCGAAAAAG
TGAATCGGTACCCTCGAGAAGCTTGCGGCCGCGGGGATCCAGACATGATAAGATACATTGATGAGTTTGG
ACAAACCACAACTAGAATGCAGTGAAAAAAATGCTTTATTTGTGAAATTTGTGATGCTATTGCTTTATTT
GTAACCATTATAAGCTGCAATAAACAAGTTAACAACAACAATTGCATTCATTTTATGTTTCAGGTTCAGG
GGGAGGTGTGGGAGGTTTTTTCGGATCCTCTAGAGTCGATCTGCAGGCATGCTAGCTTGGCGTAATCATG
GTCATAGCTGTTTCCTGTGTGAAATTGTTATCCGCTCACAATTCCACACAACATACGAGCCGGAAGCATA
AAGTGTAAAGCCTGGGGTGCCTAATGAGTGAGCTAACTCACATTAATTGCGTTGCGCTCACTGCCCGCTT
TCCAGTCGGGAAACCTGTCGTGCCAGCTGCATTAATGAATCGGCCAACGCGCGGGGAGAGGCGGTTTGCG
TATTGGGCGCTCTTCCGCTTCCTCGCTCACTGACTCGCTGCGCTCGGTCGTTCGGCTGCGGCGAGCGGTA
TCAGCTCACTCAAAGGCGGTAATACGGTTATCCACAGAATCAGGGGATAACGCAGGAAAGAACATGTGAG
CAAAAGGCCAGCAAAAGGCCAGGAACCGTAAAAAGGCCGCGTTGCTGGCGTTTTTCCATAGGCTCCGCCC
CCCTGACGAGCATCACAAAAATCGACGCTCAAGTCAGAGGTGGCGAAACCCGACAGGACTATAAAGATAC
CAGGCGTTTCCCCCTGGAAGCTCCCTCGTGCGCTCTCCTGTTCCGACCCTGCCGCTTACCGGATACCTGT
CCGCCTTTCTCCCTTCGGGAAGCGTGGCGCTTTCTCATAGCTCACGCTGTAGGTATCTCAGTTCGGTGTA
GGTCGTTCGCTCCAAGCTGGGCTGTGTGCACGAACCCCCCGTTCAGCCCGACCGCTGCGCCTTATCCGGT
AACTATCGTCTTGAGTCCAACCCGGTAAGACACGACTTATCGCCACTGGCAGCAGCCACTGGTAACAGGA
TTAGCAGAGCGAGGTATGTAGGCGGTGCTACAGAGTTCTTGAAGTGGTGGCCTAACTACGGCTACACTAG
AAGAACAGTATTTGGTATCTGCGCTCTGCTGAAGCCAGTTACCTTCGGAAAAAGAGTTGGTAGCTCTTGA
TCCGGCAAACAAACCACCGCTGGTAGCGGTGGTTTTTTTGTTTGCAAGCAGCAGATTACGCGCAGAAAAA
AAGGATCTCAAGAAGATCCTTTGATCTTTTCTACGGGGTCTGACGCTCAGTGGAACGAAAACTCACGTTA
AGGGATTTTGGTCATGAGATTATCAAAAAGGATCTTCACCTAGATCCTTTTAAATTAAAAATGAAGTTTT
AAATCAATCTAAAGTATATATGAGTAAACTTGGTCTGACAGTTACCAATGCTTAATCAGTGAGGCACCTA
TCTCAGCGATCTGTCTATTTCGTTCATCCATAGTTGCCTGACTCCCCGTCGTGTAGATAACTACGATACG
GGAGGGCTTACCATCTGGCCCCAGTGCTGCAATGATACCGCGAGACCCACGCTCACCGGCTCCAGATTTA
TCAGCAATAAACCAGCCAGCCGGAAGGGCCGAGCGCAGAAGTGGTCCTGCAACTTTATCCGCCTCCATCC
AGTCTATTAATTGTTGCCGGGAAGCTAGAGTAAGTAGTTCGCCAGTTAATAGTTTGCGCAACGTTGTTGC
CATTGCTACAGGCATCGTGGTGTCACGCTCGTCGTTTGGTATGGCTTCATTCAGCTCCGGTTCCCAACGA
TCAAGGCGAGTTACATGATCCCCCATGTTGTGCAAAAAAGCGGTTAGCTCCTTCGGTCCTCCGATCGTTG
TCAGAAGTAAGTTGGCCGCAGTGTTATCACTCATGGTTATGGCAGCACTGCATAATTCTCTTACTGTCAT
GCCATCCGTAAGATGCTTTTCTGTGACTGGTGAGTACTCAACCAAGTCATTCTGAGAATAGTGTATGCGG
CGACCGAGTTGCTCTTGCCCGGCGTCAATACGGGATAATACCGCGCCACATAGCAGAACTTTAAAAGTGC
TCATCATTGGAAAACGTTCTTCGGGGCGAAAACTCTCAAGGATCTTACCGCTGTTGAGATCCAGTTCGAT
GTAACCCACTCGTGCACCCAACTGATCTTCAGCATCTTTTACTTTCACCAGCGTTTCTGGGTGAGCAAAA
ACAGGAAGGCAAAATGCCGCAAAAAAGGGAATAAGGGCGACACGGAAATGTTGAATACTCATACTCTTCC
TTTTTCAATATTATTGAAGCATTTATCAGGGTTATTGTCTCATGAGCGGATACATATTTGAATGTATTTA
GAAAAATAAACAAATAGGGGTTCCGCGCACATTTCCCCGAAAAGTGCCACCTGACGTCTAAGAAACCATT
ATTATCATGACATTAACCTATAAAAATAGGCGTATCACGAGGCCCTTTCGTCTCGCGCGTTTCGGTGATG
ACGGTGAAAACCTCTGACACATGCAGCTCCCGGAGACGGTCACAGCTTGTCTGTAAGCGGATGCCGGGAG
CAGACAAGCCCGTCAGGGCGCGTCAGCGGGTGTTGGCGGGTGTCGGGGCTGGCTTAACTATGCGGCATCA
GAGCAGATTGTACTGAGAGTGCACCATATGCGGTGTGAAATACCGCACAGATGCGTAAGGAGAAAATACC
GCATCAGGCGCCATTCGCCATTCAGGCTGCGCAACTGTTGGGAAGGGCGATCGGTGCGGGCCTCTTCGCT
ATTACGCCAGCTGGCGAAAGGGGGATGTGCTGCAAGGCGATTAAGTTGGGTAACGCCAGGGTTTTCCCAG
TCACGACGTT
