>Addgene plasmid #100352 | pCMV_mEm_4GS_LF82_572 | depositor partial sequence | sequence record 183678 | Sequence across LF82 gene insert region
AGGGGGCGGTTCCGGTGGCGGAGGTTCCCGAATTCGTCGACGGAGATCTGATATGTCAGACAAAGACTTA
ACCCAGCCCCCAGCAGGCGAGTTTATTATGTTTGCCAGCGGTGACGGAAGAGTGCGTGTTGAATGTCGCT
TTGAGTCAGACACAATCTGGTTATCCCAGGCGGCAATGGCTGAACTGTACGATAAAGATGTTCGCACTAT
TAACGAACATTTAATCAATATATTTTCCGAAGGTGAACTTGTTCAAAACTCAACCATCCGGAAATTCCGG
ATAGTTCGCCAGGAAGGAAAACGTCAGGTTTCCAGAGAGATAGACCATTACAACCTCGAAGCCATTCTCG
CTGTCGGCTATCGCGTTCGCTCGCCTCGAGGCACGCAATTCCGCCAGTGGGCCACCCAGACGCTTCAGGA
ATACCTGATCAAAGGTTTTGTGATGGACGATGAGCGGCTGAAGAATCCGCCTGTCGGTTCATCGGTTGTG
CCCGACTATTTTGATGAGATGCTTGAACGCATCCGCGATATTCGCGCCAGCGAGCGTCGGGTATATTTGC
GGGTGCGGGAGATCTTTGCTTTAGCTGCCGACTATCAGCCATCGCTTAAAGAAACCACGCAATTTTTTCA
AACCATCCAGAATAAACTGCATTTTGCCTGTACCGGGCATACCGCTGCGGAACTCATCCACAAACGAGCA
GATGCCAACCAGCCGCACATGGGCTTGACCAGTTATAAAGGTGAAGAGGTACGTAAGGGCGACGTGACGG
TGGCAAAAAATTATCTCACCCAGGATGAGGTCAGCGAACTTAATCGCGTGTTTATATGTGGCTGGACTTT
GCCGAGGATCAGGCCCGTCGTCGTCAGCAAGTCTTTTTGCGCGACTGGCA
